>Addgene plasmid #222585 | pPB-cT3G-cERH-STRA8 | addgene full sequence | sequence record 437990 | Addgene NGS Result
ATCACCTCGAGTTTACTCCCTATCAGTGATAGAGAACGTATGAAGAGTTTACTCCCTATCAGTGATAGAG
AACGTATGCAGACTTTACTCCCTATCAGTGATAGAGAACGTATAAGGAGTTTACTCCCTATCAGTGATAG
AGAACGTATGACCAGTTTACTCCCTATCAGTGATAGAGAACGTATCTACAGTTTACTCCCTATCAGTGAT
AGAGAACGTATATCCAGTTTACTCCCTATCAGTGATAGAGAACGTATAAGCTTGCCTATATAAGCAGAGC
TCGTTTAGTGAACCGTCAGATCGCCTGGAGACGCCATCCACGCTGTTTTGACCTCCATAGAAGACACCGG
GACCGATCCAGCCTACCACAAGTTTGTACAAAAAAGCAGGCTGCCACCATGGCAACCCCTGAAGAAAACA
GCAATCCCCATGACAGAGCAACACCCCAGCTGCCAGCACAGCTGCAGGAGCTTGAGCATCGGGTGGCCCG
GAGACGGCTGTCCCAGGCCCGCCACCGAGCCACCCTGGCAGCGCTCTTCAACAACCTCAGGAAGACAGTG
TACTCTCAGTCTGATCTCATAGCCTCAAAGTGGCAGGTTCTGAATAAGGCAAAGAGTCATATTCCAGAAC
TGGAGCAAACCCTGGATAATTTGCTGAAGCTGAAAGCATCCTTCAACCTGGAAGATGGGCATGCAAGCAG
CTTAGAGGAGGTCAAGAAAGAATATGCCAGCATGTATTCTGGAAATGACAGCCTGCTTTCAAACAGTTTT
CCTCAGAATGGTTCCTCCCCTTGGTGCCCAACTGAGGCAGTCAGGAAGGATGCTGAGGAGGAGGAAGATG
AGGAAGAGGAAGATCAAGAAGAAGAGGAGGAGGAAGAAGAAGAGGAGGAGGAGGAAGAGGAGGAAGAGGA
AGAGGAGGAGGAGGAAGAGGAGAAAAAAGTGATCTTATACTCCCCAGGAACTTTGTCGCCTGACCTCATG
GAATTTGAACGGTATCTCAACTTTTACAAACAGACGATGGACCTTCTGACTGGCAGCGGGATCATTACCC
CGCAGGAGGCGGCGCTGCCCATCGTCTCCGCGGCCATCTCCCACCTGTGGCAGAACCTCTCGGAGGAGAG
GAAGGCCAGCCTCCGGCAGGCCTGGGCGCAGAAGCACCGCGGCCCTGCGACCCTGGCGGAGGCCTGCCGA
GAGCCGGCCTGTGCCGAGGGCAGCGTGAAGGACAGCGGCGTGGACAGCCAGGGGGCCAGCTGCTCGCTGG
TCTCCACGCCCGAGGAGATCCTTTTTGAGGATGCCTTTGATGTGGCAAGCTTCCTGGACAAAAGTGAGGT
TCCGAGTACATCTAGCTCCAGTTCAGTGCTTGCCAGCTGCAACCCAGAAAACCCAGAGGAGAAGTTTCAG
CTCTATATGCAGATCATCAACTTTTTTAAAGGCCTTAGCTGTGCAAACACTCAAGTAAAGCAGGAAGCAT
CCTTTCCCGTTGATGAAGAGATGATCATGTTGCAGTGCACAGAGACCTTTGACGATGAAGATTTGTAAAC
CCAGCTTTCTTGTACAAAGTGGTATACCCATACGATGTTCCAGATTACGCTCTTTCTCCGCGATCCAGAC
ATGATAAGATACATTGATGAGTTTGGACAAACCAAAACTAGAATGCAGTGAAAAAAATGCCTTATTTGTG
AAATTTGTGATGCTATTGCCTTATTTGTAACCATTATAAGCTGCAATAAACAAGTTATCTATAACAAGAA
AATATATATATAATAAGTTATCACGTAAGTAGAACATGAAATAACAATATAATTATCGTATGAGTTAAAT
CTTAAAAGTCACGTAAAAGATAATCATGCGTCATTTTGACTCACGCGGTCGTTATAGTTCAAAATCAGTG
ACACTTACCGCATTGACAAGCACGCCTCACGGGAGCTCCAAGCGGCGACTGAGATGTCCTAAATGCACAG
CGACGGATTCGCGCTATTTAGAAAGAGAGAGCAATATTTCAAGAATGCATGCGTCAATTTTACGCAGACT
ATCTTTCTAGGGTTAAGAATTCACTGGCCGTCGTTTTACAACGTCGTGACTGGGAAAACCCTGGCGTTAC
CCAACTTAATCGCCTTGCAGCACATCCCCCTTTCGCCAGCTGGCGTAATAGCGAAGAGGCCCGCACCGAT
CGCCCTTCCCAACAGTTGCGCAGCCTGAATGGCGAATGGCGCCTGATGCGGTATTTTCTCCTTACGCATC
TGTGCGGTATTTCACACCGCATATGGTGCACTCTCAGTACAATCTGCTCTGATGCCGCATAGTTAAGCCA
GCCCCGACACCCGCCAACACCCGCTGACGCGCCCTGACGGGCTTGTCTGCTCCCGGCATCCGCTTACAGA
CAAGCTGTGACCATGTCTCCGGGAGCTGCATGTGTCAGAGGTTTTCACCGTCATCACCGAAACACGCGAG
TTCGAAAGGGCCTCGTGATACGCCTATTTTTATAGGTTAATGTCATGATAATAATGGTTTCTTAGACGTC
AGGTGGCACTTTTCGGGGAAATGTGCGCGGAACCCCTATTTGTTTATTTTTCTAAATACATTCAAATATG
TATCCGCTCATGAGACAATAACCCTGATAAATGCTTCAATAATATTGAAAAAGGAAGAGTATGAGTATTC
AACATTTCCGTGTCGCCCTTATTCCCTTTTTTGCGGCATTTTGCCTTCCTGTTTTTGCTCACCCAGAAAC
GCTGGTGAAAGTAAAAGATGCTGAAGATCAGTTGGGTGCACGAGTGGGTTACATCGAACTGGATCTCAAC
AGCGGTAAGATCCTTGAGAGTTTTCGCCCCGAAGAACGTTTTCCAATGATGAGCACTTTTAAAGTTCTGC
TATGTGGCGCGGTATTATCCCGTATTGACGCCGGGCAAGAGCAACTCGGTCGCCGCATACACTATTCTCA
GAATGACTTGGTTGAGTACTCACCAGTCACAGAAAAGCATCTTACGGATGGCATGACAGTAAGAGAATTA
TGCAGTGCTGCCATAACCATGAGTGATAACACTGCGGCCAACTTACTTCTGACAACGATCGGAGGACCGA
AGGAGCTAACCGCTTTTTTGCACAACATGGGGGATCATGTAACTCGCCTTGATCGTTGGGAACCGGAGCT
GAATGAAGCCATACCAAACGACGAGCGTGACACCACGATGCCTGTAGCAATGGCAACAACGTTGCGCAAA
CTATTAACTGGCGAACTACTTACTCTAGCTTCCCGGCAACAATTAATAGACTGGATGGAGGCGGATAAAG
TTGCAGGACCACTTCTGCGCTCGGCCCTTCCGGCTGGCTGGTTTATTGCTGATAAATCTGGAGCCGGTGA
GCGTGGTTCACGCGGTATCATTGCAGCACTGGGGCCAGATGGTAAGCCCTCCCGTATCGTAGTTATCTAC
ACGACGGGGAGTCAGGCAACTATGGATGAACGAAATAGACAGATCGCTGAGATAGGTGCCTCACTGATTA
AGCATTGGTAACTGTCAGACCAAGTTTACTCATATATACTTTAGATTGATTTAAAACTTCATTTTTAATT
TAAAAGGATCTAGGTGAAGATCCTTTTTGATAATCTCATGACCAAAATCCCTTAACGTGAGTTTTCGTTC
CACTGAGCGTCAGACCCCGTAGAAAAGATCAAAGGATCTTCTTGAGATCCTTTTTTTCTGCGCGTAATCT
GCTGCTTGCAAACAAAAAAACCACCGCTACCAGCGGTGGTTTGTTTGCCGGATCAAGAGCTACCAACTCT
TTTTCCGAAGGTAACTGGCTTCAGCAGAGCGCAGATACCAAATACTGTTCTTCTAGTGTAGCCGTAGTTA
GGCCACCACTTCAAGAACTCTGTAGCACCGCCTACATACCTCGCTCTGCTAATCCTGTTACCAGTGGCTG
CTGCCAGTGGCGATAAGTCGTGTCTTACCGGGTTGGACTCAAGACGATAGTTACCGGATAAGGCGCAGCG
GTCGGGCTGAACGGGGGGTTCGTGCACACAGCCCAGCTTGGAGCGAACGACCTACACCGAACTGAGATAC
CTACAGCGTGAGCTATGAGAAAGCGCCACGCTTCCCGAAGGGAGAAAGGCGGACAGGTATCCGGTAAGCG
GCAGGGTCGGAACAGGAGAGCGCACGAGGGAGCTTCCAGGGGGAAACGCCTGGTATCTTTATAGTCCTGT
CGGGTTTCGCCACCTCTGACTTGAGCGTCGATTTTTGTGATGCTCGTCAGGGGGGCGGAGCCTATGGAAA
AACGCCAGCAACGCGGCCTTTTTACGGTTCCTGGCCTTTTGCTGGCCTTTTGCTCACATGTTCTTTCCTG
CGTTATCCCCTGATTCTGTGGATAACCGTATTACCGCCTTTGAGTGAGCTGATACCGCTCGCCGCAGCCG
AACGACCGAGCGCAGCGAGTCAGTGAGCGAGGAAGCGGATGAGCGCCCAATACGCAAACCGCCTCTCACC
GCGCGTTGGCCGATTCATTAATGCAGCTGGCACGACAGGTTTCCCGACTGGAAAGCGGGCAGTGAGCGCA
ACGCAAACCGCCTCTCCCCGCGCGTTGGCCGATTCATTAATGCAGCTGGCACGACAGGTTTCCCGACTGG
AAAGCGGGCAGTGAGCGCAACGCAATTAATGTGAGTTAGCTCACTCATTAGGCACCCCAGGCTTTACACT
TTATGCTTCCGGCTCGTATGTTGTGTGGAATTGTGAGCGGATAACAATTTCACACAGGAAACAGCTATGA
CCATGATTACGCCAAGGTCGACTTAACCCTAGAAAGATAATCATATTGTGACGTACGTTAAAGATAATCA
TGCGTAAAATTGACGCATGTGTTTTATCGGTCTGTATATCGAGGTTTATTTATTAATTTGAATAGATATT
AAGTTTTATTATATTTACACTTACATACTAATAATAAATTCAACAAACAATTTATTTATGTTTATTTATT
TATTAAAAAAAAACAAAAACTCAAAATTTCTTCTATAAAGTAACAAAACTTTTAGCAGTGAAAAAAATGC
TTTATTTGTGAAATTTGTGATGCTATTGCTTTATTTGTAACCATTATAAGCTGCAATAAACAAGTTAACA
ACAACAATTGCATTCATTTTATGTTTCAGGTTCAGGGGGAGGTGTGGGAGGTTTTTTAAAGCAAGTAAAA
CCTCTACAAATGTGGTATGGCTGATTATGATCCTCTGGAGATCTATTCCTTTGCCCTCGGACGAGTGCTG
GGGCGTCGGTTTCCACTATCGGCGAGTACTTCTACACAGCCATCGGTCCAGACGGCCGCGCTTCTGCGGG
CGATTTGTGTACGCCCGACAGTCCCGGCTCCGGATCGGACGATTGCGTCGCATCGACCCTGCGCCCAAGC
TGCATCATCGAAATTGCCGTCAACCAAGCTCTGATAGAGTTGGTCAAGACCAATGCGGAGCATATACGCC
CGGAGCCGCGGCGATCCTGCAAGCTCCGGATGCCTCCGCTCGAAGTAGCGCGTCTGCTGCTCCATACAAG
CCAACCACGGCCTCCAGAAGAAGATGTTGGCGACCTCGTATTGGGAATCCCCGAACATCGCCTCGCTCCA
GTCAATGACCGCTGTTATGCGGCCATTGTCCGTCAGGACATTGTTGGAGCCGAAATCCGCGTGCACGAGG
TGCCGGACTTCGGGGCAGTCCTCGGCCCAAAGCATCAGCTCATCGAGAGCCTGCGCGACGGACGCACTGA
CGGTGTCGTCCATCACAGTTTGCCAGTGATACACATGGGGATCAGCAATCGCGCATATGAAATCACGCCA
CGTAGTGTATTGACCGATTCCTTGCGGTCCGAATGGGCCGAACCCGCTCGTCTGGCTAAGATCGGCCGCA
GCGATCGCATCCATGGCCTCCGCGACCGGCTGCAGAACAGCGGGCAGTTCGGTTTCAGGCAGGTCTTGCA
ACGTGACACCCTGTGCACGGCGGGAGATGCAATAGGTCAGGCTCTCGCTGAATTCCCCAATGTCAAGCAC
TTCCGGAATCGGGAGCGCGGCCGATGCAAAGTGCCGATGAACATAACGATCTTTGTAGAAACCATCGGCG
CAGCTATTTACCCGCAGGACATATCCACGCCCTCCTACATCGAAGCTGAAAGCACGAGATTCTTCGCCCT
CCGAGAGCTGCATCAGGTCGGAGACGCTGTCGAACTTTTCGATCAGAAACTTCTCGACAGACGTCGCGGT
GAGTTCAGGCTTTTTCATGGGGCCGGGGTTCTCCTCCACGTCGCCGGCCTGCTTCAGCAGGCTGAAGTTG
GTGGCGCCGCTGCCCCCGGGGAGCATGTCAAGGTCAAAATCGTCAAGAGCGTCAGCAGGCAGCATATCAA
GGTCAAAGTCGTCAAGGGCATCGGCTGGGAGCATGTCTAAGTCAAAATCGTCAAGGGCGTCGGTCGGCCC
GCCGCTTTCGCACTTTAGCTGTTTCTCCAGGCCACATATGATTAGTTCCAGGCCGAAAAGGAAGGCAGGT
TCGGCTCCCTGCCGGTCGAACAGCTCAATTGCTTGTTTCAGAAGTGGGGGCATAGAATCGGTGGTAGGTG
TCTCTCTTTCCTCTTTTGCTACTTGATGCTCCTGTTCCTCCAATACGCAGCCCAGTGTAAAGTGGCCCAC
GGCGGACAGAGCGTACAGTGCGTTCTCCAGGGAGAAGCCTTGCTGACACAGGAACGCGAGCTGATTTTCC
AGGGTTTCGTACTGTTTCTCTGTTGGGCGGGTGCCGAGATGCACTTTAGCCCCGTCACGATGTGAGAGGA
GAGCACAGCGGTATGACTTGGCGTTGTTCCGCAGAAAGTCTTGCCATGACTCGCCTTCCAGGGGGCAGGA
GTGGGTATGATGCCTGTCCAGCATCTCGATTGGCAGGGCATCGAGCAGGGCCCGCTTGTTCTTCACGTGC
CAGTACAGGGTAGGCTGCTCAACTCCCAGCTTTTGAGCGAGTTTCCTTGTCGTCAGGCCTTCGATACCGA
CTCCATTGAGTAATTCCAGAGCAGAGTTTATGACTTTGCTCTTGTCCAGTCTAGACATCTTATCGTCATC
GTCTTTGTAATCCATGGTGGCGGATCCCGCGTCACGACACCTGTGTTCTGGCGGCAAACCCGTTGCGAAA
AAGAACGTTCACGGCGACTACTGCACTTATATACGGTTCTCCCCCACCCTCGGGAAAAAGGCGGAGCCAG
TACACGACATCACTTTCCCAGTTTACCCCGCGCCACCTTCTCTAGGCACCGGTTCAATTGCCGACCCCTC
CCCCCAACTTCTCGGGCACTGTGGGCCATGTGCGCTCTGCCCCATGGTAATAGCCATGACTAATACGTAG
ATGTACTGCCAAGTAGGAAAGTGCCATAAGGTCATGTACTGGGCATAATGCCAGGCGGGCCATTTACCGT
CATTGACGTCAATAGGGGGCGTACTTGGCATATGATACACTTGATGTACTGCCAAGTGGGCAGTTTACCG
TAAATACTCCACCCATTGACGTCAATGGAAAGTGCCTATTGGCGTTACTATGGGAACATACGTCATTATT
GACGTCAATGGGCGGGGGTCGTTGGGCGGTCAGCCAGGCGGGCCATTTACCGTAAGTTATGTAACGCGGA
ACTCCATATATGGGCTATGAACTAATGACCCCGTAATTGATTACTATTAATAACTAGTCAATAATCAATG
TCATAAGCTCTAATCGCATAATCGAGCTAAGAGCGATTAATATGCTTAGCTAGCTTAGCTAAGCTAGATT
TCTCTATTCTCCCACAATATATAGCAGCTATTAGCTTAGCAGTCCGAATACGATCGTCCACGATCCATAA
GCGTAACACATTTGAGTAGCGACTGACGGGCACCGGAGCCACTCGAGTGGAATT
Features (pLannotate 1.2.2; 25 found; start..end, strand, type, name):
      9..257     +  promoter       TRE3GV promoter (fragment): 3rd-generation Tet-responsive promoter that can be activated by binding of Tet-On® 3G, optimized for retroviral and lentiviral vectors
    264..305     +  promoter       tight TRE promoter (fragment): Tet-responsive promoter PTight, consisting of seven tet operator sequences followed by the minimal CMV promoter
    368..392     +  protein_bind   attB1: mutant version of attB; recombination site for the Gateway® BP reaction BP Clonase™
    399..1535    +  CDS            STRA8: STRA8_HUMAN - Experimental evidence at protein level: Swiss-Prot protein existence level 1. Meiosis-inducer required for the transition into meiosis for both female and male germ cells. In female germ cells, acts downstream of ZGLP1 as a key effector of the meiotic program: required for premeiotic DNA replication and subsequent events in meiotic prophase. During spermatogenesis, next to its role in meiotic initiation, promotes (but is not required for) spermatogonial differentiation. In complex with MEIOSIN, directly activates the transcription of a subset of critical meiotic genes playing a c
   1539..1563    -  protein_bind   attB2: mutant version of attB; recombination site for the Gateway® BP reaction BP Clonase™
   1565..1591    +  CDS            3xHA (fragment): three tandem HA epitope tags
   1602..1736    -  polyA_signal   SV40 poly(A) signal: SV40 polyadenylation signal
   2049..2206    +  CDS            lacZα (fragment): LacZα fragment of β-galactosidase; lacZ fragment
   2212..2311    -  misc_feature   bom (fragment): basis of mobility region from pBR322
   2415..2450    -  CDS            rop (fragment): Rop protein, which maintains plasmids at low copy number; rop
   2546..2650    +  promoter       AmpR promoter: bla
   2651..3511    +  CDS            AmpR: β-lactamase; bla; confers resistance to ampicillin, carbenicillin, and related antibiotics
   3682..4270    +  rep_origin     ori: high-copy-number ColE1/pMB1/pBR322/pUC origin of replication
   4453..4545    +  CDS            lacI (fragment): lac repressor; lacI; The lac repressor binds to the lac operator to inhibit transcription in E. coli. This inhibition can be relieved by adding lactose or isopropyl-β-D-thiogalactopyranoside (IPTG).
   4551..4634    +  CDS            lacI (fragment): lac repressor; lacI; The lac repressor binds to the lac operator to inhibit transcription in E. coli. This inhibition can be relieved by adding lactose or isopropyl-β-D-thiogalactopyranoside (IPTG).
   4647..4668    +  protein_bind   CAP binding site: CAP binding activates transcription in the presence of cAMP. E. coli catabolite activator protein
   4683..4713    +  promoter       lac promoter: promoter for the E. coli lac operon
   4721..4737    +  protein_bind   lac operator: The lac repressor binds to the lac operator to inhibit transcription in E. coli. This inhibition can be relieved by adding lactose or isopropyl-β-D-thiogalactopyranoside (IPTG). lac repressor encoded by lacI
   5025..5106    -  polyA_signal   SV40 poly(A) signal: SV40 polyadenylation signal
   5129..5212    -  CDS            large T antigen (fragment): large T antigen from SV40 (simian virus 40)
   5223..6248    -  CDS            HygR: aminoglycoside phosphotransferase from E. coli; aph(4)-Ia; confers resistance to hygromycin
   6321..6431    -  CDS            VP48: 3 tandem repeats of the minimal activation domain of herpes simplex virus VP16 (Cheng et al., 2013)
   6361..7058    -  CDS            rtTA3 (fragment): reverse tetracycline transactivator 3 activates expression from Tet-responsive promoters in the presence of doxycycline
   7111..7322    -  promoter       EF-1α core promoter: core promoter for human elongation factor EF-1α
   7323..7702    -  enhancer       CMV enhancer: human cytomegalovirus immediate early enhancer
