[The description below was written by a language model from this plasmid's Addgene catalogue record and pLannotate feature annotations shown in this document.]
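Description:
pPB-cT3G-cERH-STRA8 is a mammalian expression plasmid built on the pPB-cT3G-cERH backbone and described by the depositor as a PiggyBac transposon vector for doxycycline-inducible expression of human STRA8. In bacteria it is maintained as a high-copy plasmid through a ColE1/pUC-type origin and selected with ampicillin via the β-lactamase gene. Remnants of lacZα, lacI, rop and bom are cloning-vector leftovers with no evident function. The automated feature table does not annotate the PiggyBac terminal repeats, so their positions cannot be read from this record, although the transposon design implies they flank the mammalian cassettes for transposase-mediated genomic integration.

The construct is an all-in-one Tet-On system with two divergently oriented units. In one, a third-generation Tet-responsive (TRE3G-type) promoter drives the STRA8 coding sequence, which sits between Gateway attB1 and attB2 sites and is followed by a short fragment of an HA tag annotation and an SV40 polyadenylation signal. Whether that HA remnant is translated in frame with STRA8 is not stated. In the other unit, a CMV enhancer fused to the EF-1α core promoter drives a reverse tetracycline transactivator (annotated as an rtTA3-type protein with VP16-derived minimal activation domains) followed by the hygromycin resistance gene and an SV40 poly(A). How the two coding regions are linked is not annotated. Constitutively produced transactivator binds the TRE promoter only when doxycycline is present, switching on STRA8, while hygromycin selects stably integrated cells.

STRA8 is a meiosis-inducing factor needed for germ cells to enter meiosis, and the associated work concerns induction of meiosis from human pluripotent stem cells.
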