Addgene plasmid #222585: pPB-cT3G-cERH-STRA8
Purpose: PiggyBac transposon plasmid for doxycycline inducible expression of STRA8, with hygromycin resistance
Depositing lab: George Church. Depositing organization: Harvard Medical School. Publication: Induction of Meiosis from Human Pluripotent Stem Cells. Pierson Smela M, Adams J, Ma C, Breimann L, Widocki U, Shioda T, Church GM. bioRxiv 2024.05.31.596483 10.1101/2024.05.31.596483.
Backbone
  Vector backbone: pPB-cT3G-cERH
  Vector type: Mammalian Expression
  Selectable markers: Hygromycin
Growth in bacteria
  Bacterial resistance: Ampicillin, 100 μg/mL
  Growth temperature: 37°C
  Growth strain: DH5alpha
  Copy number: High Copy
Gene/Insert
  Gene/Insert name: STRA8
  Species: H. sapiens (human)
  Entrez Gene: STRA8
  Cloning method: Gibson Cloning
Terms and licenses: Academic/Nonprofit Terms; Industry Terms: Not Available to Industry
Depositor comments: Please visit https://doi.org/10.1101/2024.05.31.596483 for bioRxiv preprint.
How to cite: pPB-cT3G-cERH-STRA8 was a gift from George Church (Addgene plasmid # 222585 ; http://n2t.net/addgene:222585 ; RRID:Addgene_222585)
